>Addgene plasmid #18928 | pCAGGS-GCaMP2-actin | addgene partial sequence | sequence record 24788 | 18928 sequence with pCAGGS5 5'-ggttcggcttctggcgtgtgacc-3'
CTACATGTTCATGCCTTCTTCTTTTTCCTACAGCTCCTGGGCAACGTGCTGGTTATTGTGCTGTCTCATC
ATTTTGGCAAAGAATTCGGTACCGCGGGCCCGCCACCATGCGGGGTTCTCATCATCATCATCATCATGGT
ATGGCTAGCATGACTGGTGGACAGCAAATGGGTCGGGATCTGTACGACGATGACGATAAGGATCTCGCCA
CCATGGTCGACTCATCACGTCGTAAGTGGAATAAGACAGGTCACGCAGTCAGAGCTATAGGTCGGCTGAG
CTCACTCGAGAACGTCTATATCATGGCCGACAAGCAGAAGAACGGCATCAAGGCGAACTTCAAGATCCGC
CACAACATCGAGGACGGCGGCGTGCAGCTCGCCTACCACTACCAGCAGAACACCCCCATCGGCGACGGCC
CCGTGCTGCTGCCCGACAACCACTACCTGAGCACCCAGTCCAAACTTTCGAAAGACCCCAACGAGAAGCG
CGATCACATGGTCCTGCTGGAGTTCGTGACCGCCGCCGGGATCACTCTCGGCATGGACGAGCTGTACAAG
GGCGGTACCGGAGGGAGCATGGTGAGCAAGGGCGAGGAGCTGTTCACCGGGGTGGTGCCCATCCTGGTCG
AGCTGGACGGCGACGTAAACGGCCACAAGTTCAGCGTGTCCGGCGAGGGTGAGGGCGATGCCACCTACGG
CAAGCTGACCCTGANNTCATCTGCACCGAC
