>Addgene plasmid #18928 | pCAGGS-GCaMP2-actin | addgene partial sequence | sequence record 24789 | pCAGGS-3 5'-TCCTTAAACCTGTCTTGTAA-3'
CNCGCNGACTTGCTTTCATCGGTACCTCGAGCACCGGTGATATCGGCGCGCCAGCTGTCCGGACCCCCCG
GGTTAGAAGCATTTGCGGTGGACAATGGAGGGTCCGGATTCATCGTACTCCTGCTTGCTGATCCACATCT
GCTGGAAGGTGGACAGGGAGGCCAGGATAGAGCCTCCAATCCAGACAGAGTACTTGCGCTCAGGTGGGGC
AATGATCTTGATTTTCATTGTGCTAGGTGCCAGGGCTGTGATCTCCTTCTGCATCCTGTCAGCAATGCCA
GGGTACATTGTGGTACCACCAGACAGCACTGTGTTGGCATACAGATCCTTACGGATATCCACATCACACT
TCATGATGGAGTTGAAGGTAGTTTCATGGATACCACAGGACTCCATACCCAGGAAAGATGGCTGGAAGAG
GGCCTCAGGGCACCTGAACCTCTCATTGCCAATGGTGATGACCTGACCATCAGGGAGTTCATAGCTCTTC
TCCAGGGAAGAGCTAGAGGCAGCTGTGGCCATCTCCTGCTCGAAATCCAGTGCGACATAGCACAGCTTCT
CCTTGATGTCACGCACAATTTCTCTCTCGGCTGTGGTGGTGAAGCTGTAGCCTCTCTCTGTCAGGATCTT
CATGAGGTAGTCCGTCAGGTCACGGCCAGCCAGATCCAGACGGAGGATGGCGTGGGGGAGGGCGTAGCTT
TCNAAATGGNCACAGTGTGGGTAACACCATCACCAGAGTCCATCACAATACCAGTGGTACGACCAGAGGC
ATACAGGGACAGCACAGCGCTGGATGGCTACATACN
