[The description below was written by a language model from this plasmid's Addgene catalogue record.]
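Description:
pCAGGS-GCaMP2-actin is a mammalian expression plasmid built on the pCAGGS backbone (about 5.9 kb without insert). It is propagated in E. coli as a high-copy plasmid under ampicillin selection. No feature table accompanies the record, so the promoter and other regulatory elements are not listed explicitly. pCAGGS vectors are generally known for the CAG promoter, a hybrid of the CMV enhancer and the chicken beta-actin promoter that gives strong, broad expression in mammalian cells. No mammalian selection marker is recorded.

The insert is roughly 2.5 kb and encodes GCaMP2 fused to chicken (G. gallus) beta-actin (ACTB), with a His tag at the N terminus of the insert. The depositor describes it as a synthetic construct fused with chicken actin. GCaMP2 is a genetically encoded calcium indicator of the GCaMP family, which combines a circularly permuted GFP with calmodulin and the M13 calmodulin-binding peptide so that fluorescence increases when calcium binds. The name suggests that the indicator precedes actin, but the record does not state the fusion order or any linker. The insert was placed by restriction cloning, with the 5′ SmaI site destroyed in the process and the 3′ XmaI site retained.

Joining the sensor to actin is a way of directing it to actin-rich subcellular structures rather than leaving it diffuse in the cytosol. This fits the associated publication, which concerns the characterization and subcellular targeting of GCaMP-type calcium indicators. The construct is therefore suited to imaging localized calcium signals in transfected mammalian cells.
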