Addgene plasmid #18928: pCAGGS-GCaMP2-actin
Depositing lab: Karel Svoboda. Depositing organization: HHMI, Janelia Research Campus. Publication: Characterization and subcellular targeting of GCaMP-type genetically-encoded calcium indicators. Mao T, O'Connor DH, Scheuss V, Nakai J, Svoboda K. PLoS ONE. 2008 . 3(3):e1796. 10.1371/journal.pone.0001796 PubMed 18350138.
Backbone
  Vector backbone: pCAGGS
  Backbone size w/o insert (bp): 5900
  Vector type: Mammalian Expression
Growth in bacteria
  Bacterial resistance: Ampicillin, 100 μg/mL
  Growth temperature: 37°C
  Growth strain: DH5alpha
  Copy number: High Copy
Gene/Insert
  Gene/Insert name: GCaMP2-Actin (alt names: beta actin; ACTB)
  Species: G. gallus (chicken)
  Insert size (bp): 2480
  Entrez Gene: ACTB (a.k.a. Bact, actin)
  Tag / fusion protein: His (N terminal on insert)
  Cloning method: Restriction Enzyme; 5′ cloning site SmaI (destroyed during cloning); 3′ cloning site Xmal (not destroyed)
  Sequencing primers: 5′ ggttcggcttctggcgtgtgacc; 3′ TCC TTA AAC CTG TCT TGT AA
Terms and licenses: Academic/Nonprofit Terms; Industry Terms: Not Available to Industry
Depositor comments: Synthetic construct fused with chicken actin.
How to cite: pCAGGS-GCaMP2-actin was a gift from Karel Svoboda (Addgene plasmid # 18928 ; http://n2t.net/addgene:18928 ; RRID:Addgene_18928)
